Addgene plasmid #139803: pRGEB-VirD2-Cas9
Purpose: Expressing VirD-Cas9 fusion under ubiquitin promoter
Depositing lab: Magdy Mahfouz. Depositing organization: King Abdullah University of Science and Technology (KAUST). Publication: Fusion of the Cas9 endonuclease and the VirD2 relaxase facilitates homology-directed repair for precise genome engineering in rice. Ali Z, Shami A, Sedeek K, Kamel R, Alhabsi A, Tehseen M, Hassan N, Butt H, Kababji A, Hamdan SM, Mahfouz MM. Commun Biol. 2020 Jan 23;3(1):44. doi: 10.1038/s42003-020-0768-9. PubMed 31974493.
Backbone
  Vector backbone: pRGEB32
  Total vector size (bp): 17261
  Vector type: Plant Expression
  Selectable markers: Hygromycin
Growth in bacteria
  Bacterial resistance: Kanamycin, 50 μg/mL
  Growth temperature: 37°C
  Growth strain: DH5alpha
  Copy number: Unknown
Gene/Insert
  Gene/Insert name: VirD2-Cas9
  Species: Synthetic; Plants codon optimized
  Promoter: Ubiquitin
  Tag / fusion protein: VirD2-Cas9
  Cloning method: Gibson Cloning
  Sequencing primers: 5′ multiple; 3′ Multiple
Resource information
  A portion of this plasmid was derived from a plasmid made by: synthetic
Terms and licenses: Academic/Nonprofit Terms; Industry Terms: Not Available to Industry
How to cite: pRGEB-VirD2-Cas9 was a gift from Magdy Mahfouz (Addgene plasmid # 139803 ; http://n2t.net/addgene:139803 ; RRID:Addgene_139803)
