[The description below was written by a language model from this plasmid's Addgene catalogue record and pLannotate feature annotations shown in this document.]
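Description:
pRGEB-VirD2-Cas9 is a 17.3 kb plant expression binary vector built on the pRGEB32 backbone, designed for Agrobacterium-mediated T-DNA delivery. Outside the T-DNA borders it carries the pVS1 replication module (oriV, RepA and the StaA stability protein) for maintenance in Agrobacterium, a ColE1/pBR322-type origin with the bom mobilisation region for propagation in E. coli, and a kanamycin resistance gene for bacterial selection. Between the nopaline-type left and right border repeats, a hygromycin phosphotransferase gene driven by an enhanced CaMV 35S promoter and ended by the CaMV poly(A) signal provides selection of transformed plant cells.

The main payload is a synthetic, plant-codon-optimised fusion of the Agrobacterium VirD2 relaxase to the N-terminus of Streptococcus pyogenes Cas9, assembled by Gibson cloning. It is expressed from the rice polyubiquitin (RUBQ2) promoter. The Cas9 portion is annotated as adjoining N- and C-terminal segments that together form a continuous coding region. It is followed by a nucleoplasmin bipartite nuclear localisation signal and, after an attB2 site, a fragment of a 3xFLAG tag and the NOS terminator. An attB1 site lies upstream of the fusion. The T-DNA also contains a rice U3 snRNA promoter followed by an SpCas9 guide RNA scaffold plus a partial second scaffold. The record does not state any specific target spacer.

According to the associated publication title, the VirD2–Cas9 fusion is meant to facilitate homology-directed repair for precise genome engineering in rice. VirD2 naturally nicks T-DNA border repeats, but the record does not describe how this activity is exploited in the fusion.
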