Features (pLannotate 1.2.2; 30 found; start..end, strand, type, name):
     25..49      +  CDS            3xFLAG (fragment): three tandem FLAG® epitope tags, followed by an enterokinase cleavage site
     71..323     +  terminator     NOS terminator: nopaline synthase terminator and poly(A) signal
    363..517     +  CDS            lacZα (fragment): LacZα fragment of β-galactosidase; lacZ fragment
    583..607     +  misc_feature   RB T-DNA repeat: right border repeat from nopaline C58 T-DNA
    947..1348    +  CDS            Y4CG_SINFN (fragment): Protein inferred from homology: Swiss-Prot protein existence level 3. From Sinorhizobium fredii (strain NBRC 101917 / NGR234).
   1908..2537    +  CDS            pVS1 StaA: stability protein from the Pseudomonas plasmid pVS1 (Heeb et al., 2000)
   2966..4039    +  CDS            pVS1 RepA: replication protein from the Pseudomonas plasmid pVS1 (Heeb et al., 2000)
   4105..4299    +  rep_origin     pVS1 oriV: origin of replication for the Pseudomonas plasmid pVS1 (Heeb et al., 2000)
   4502..4541    +  CDS            rop (fragment): Rop protein, which maintains plasmids at low copy number; rop
   4643..4783    +  misc_feature   bom: basis of mobility region from pBR322
   4969..5557    -  rep_origin     ori: high-copy-number ColE1/pMB1/pBR322/pUC origin of replication
   5644..6438    -  CDS            KanR: aminoglycoside phosphotransferase; aphA-3; confers resistance to kanamycin
   6863..6887    +  misc_feature   LB T-DNA repeat: left border repeat from nopaline C58 T-DNA
   6965..7139    -  polyA_signal   CaMV poly(A) signal: cauliflower mosaic virus polyadenylation signal
   7180..8205    -  CDS            HygR: hygromycin B phosphotransferase confers resistance to hygromycin
   8272..8948    -  promoter       CaMV 35S promoter (enhanced): cauliflower mosaic virus 35S promoter with a duplicated enhancer region
   9038..9126    +  CDS            lacI (fragment): lac repressor; lacI; The lac repressor binds to the lac operator to inhibit transcription in E. coli. This inhibition can be relieved by adding lactose or isopropyl-β-D-thiogalactopyranoside (IPTG).
   9139..9160    +  protein_bind   CAP binding site: CAP binding activates transcription in the presence of cAMP. E. coli catabolite activator protein
   9175..9205    +  promoter       lac promoter: promoter for the E. coli lac operon
   9209..9231    +  protein_bind   lac operator (fragment): The lac repressor binds to the lac operator to inhibit transcription in E. coli. This inhibition can be relieved by adding lactose or isopropyl-β-D-thiogalactopyranoside (IPTG). lac repressor encoded by lacI
   9271..9651    +  promoter       OsU3 promoter: Oryza sativa (rice) snRNA U3 promoter
   9668..9743    +  misc_RNA       gRNA scaffold: guide RNA scaffold for the Streptococcus pyogenes CRISPR/Cas9 system
   9750..9793    +  misc_RNA       gRNA scaffold (fragment): guide RNA scaffold for the Streptococcus pyogenes CRISPR/Cas9 system
   9824..11533   +  promoter       Ubi promoter: RUBQ2; promoter for the rice (Oryza sativa) polyubiquitin gene RUBQ2
  11544..11568   +  protein_bind   attB1: mutant version of attB; recombination site for the Gateway® BP reaction BP Clonase™
  11706..13046   +  CDS            virD2: VIRD2_AGRFC - Experimental evidence at protein level: Swiss-Prot protein existence level 1. Tumor formation by A.tumefaciens involves the transfer and integration of a defined segment (T-DNA) of Ti plasmid DNA into the plant nuclear genome. The virD operon encodes a site-specific endonuclease that cleaves at a unique site within both 24 bp direct repeats flanking the T-DNA. From Agrobacterium fabrum (strain C58 / ATCC 33970) (Agrobacterium tumefaciens (strain C58)).
  13071..14672   +  CDS            Cas9(N): N-terminal portion of Streptococcus pyogenes Cas9 (Zetsche et al., 2015)
  14673..17171   +  CDS            Cas9(C): C-terminal portion of Streptococcus pyogenes Cas9 (Zetsche et al., 2015)
  17172..17219   +  CDS            nucleoplasmin NLS: bipartite nuclear localization signal from nucleoplasmin
  17252..15      -  protein_bind   attB2 (across the origin): mutant version of attB; recombination site for the Gateway® BP reaction BP Clonase™
>Addgene plasmid #139803 | pRGEB-VirD2-Cas9 | addgene full sequence | sequence record 292562 | Addgene NGS Result
CTTGTACAAAGTGGTTGATAACAGCGACTACAAGGATGACGATGACAAGGCTTAGAGCTCGAATTTCCCC
GATCGTTCAAACATTTGGCAATAAAGTTTCTTAAGATTGAATCCTGTTGCCGGTCTTGCGATGATTATCA
TATAATTTCTGTTGAATTACGTTAAGCATGTAATAATTAACATGTAATGCATGACGTTATTTATGAGATG
GGTTTTTATGATTAGAGTCCCGCAATTATACATTTAATACGCGATAGAAAACAAAATATAGCGCGCAAAC
TAGGATAAATTATCGCGCGCGGTGTCATCTATGTTACTAGATCGGGGTAACCGAACGCGTGAATTCACTG
GCCGTCGTTTTACACTGGCCGTCGTTTTACAACGTCGTGACTGGGAAAACCCTGGCGTTACCCAACTTAA
TCGCCTTGCAGCACATCCCCCTTTCGCCAGCTGGCGTAATAGCGAAGAGGCCCGCACCGATCGCCCTTCC
CAACAGTTGCGCAGCCTGAATGGCGAATGCTAGAGCAGCTTGAGCTTGGATCAGATTGTCGTTTCCCGCC
TTCAGTTTAAACTATCAGTGTTTGACAGGATATATTGGCGGGTAAACCTAAGAGAAAAGAGCGTTTATTA
GAATAATCGGATATTTAAAAGGGCGTGAAAAGGTTTATCCGTTCGTCCATTTGTATGTGCATGCCAACCA
CAGGGTTCCCCTCGGGATCAAAGTACTTTGATCCAACCCCTCCGCTGCTATAGTGCAGTCGGCTTCTGAC
GTTCAGTGCAGCCGTCTTCTGAAAACGACATGTCGCACAAGTCCTAAGTTACGCGACAGGCTGCCGCCCT
GCCCTTTTCCTGGCGTTTTCTTGTCGCGTGTTTTAGTCGCATAAAGTAGAATACTTGCGACTAGAACCGG
AGACATTACGCCATGAACAAGAGCGCCGCCGCTGGCCTGCTGGGCTATGCCCGCGTCAGCACCGACGACC
AGGACTTGACCAACCAACGGGCCGAACTGCACGCGGCCGGCTGCACCAAGCTGTTTTCCGAGAAGATCAC
CGGCACCAGGCGCGACCGCCCGGAGCTGGCCAGGATGCTTGACCACCTACGCCCTGGCGACGTTGTGACA
GTGACCAGGCTAGACCGCCTGGCCCGCAGCACCCGCGACCTACTGGACATTGCCGAGCGCATCCAGGAGG
CCGGCGCGGGCCTGCGTAGCCTGGCAGAGCCGTGGGCCGACACCACCACGCCGGCCGGCCGCATGGTGTT
GACCGTGTTCGCCGGCATTGCCGAGTTCGAGCGTTCCCTAATCATCGACCGCACCCGGAGCGGGCGCGAG
GCCGCCAAGGCCCGAGGCGTGAAGTTTGGCCCCCGCCCTACCCTCACCCCGGCACAGATCGCGCACGCCC
GCGAGCTGATCGACCAGGAAGGCCGCACCGTGAAAGAGGCGGCTGCACTGCTTGGCGTGCATCGCTCGAC
CCTGTACCGCGCACTTGAGCGCAGCGAGGAAGTGACGCCCACCGAGGCCAGGCGGCGCGGTGCCTTCCGT
GAGGACGCATTGACCGAGGCCGACGCCCTGGCGGCCGCCGAGAATGAACGCCAAGAGGAACAAGCATGAA
ACCGCACCAGGACGGCCAGGACGAACCGTTTTTCATTACCGAAGAGATCGAGGCGGAGATGATCGCGGCC
GGGTACGTGTTCGAGCCGCCCGCGCACGTCTCAACCGTGCGGCTGCATGAAATCCTGGCCGGTTTGTCTG
ATGCCAAGCTGGCGGCCTGGCCGGCCAGCTTGGCCGCTGAAGAAACCGAGCGCCGCCGTCTAAAAAGGTG
ATGTGTATTTGAGTAAAACAGCTTGCGTCATGCGGTCGCTGCGTATATGATGCGATGAGTAAATAAACAA
ATACGCAAGGGGAACGCATGAAGGTTATCGCTGTACTTAACCAGAAAGGCGGGTCAGGCAAGACGACCAT
CGCAACCCATCTAGCCCGCGCCCTGCAACTCGCCGGGGCCGATGTTCTGTTAGTCGATTCCGATCCCCAG
GGCAGTGCCCGCGATTGGGCGGCCGTGCGGGAAGATCAACCGCTAACCGTTGTCGGCATCGACCGCCCGA
CGATTGACCGCGACGTGAAGGCCATCGGCCGGCGCGACTTCGTAGTGATCGACGGAGCGCCCCAGGCGGC
GGACTTGGCTGTGTCCGCGATCAAGGCAGCCGACTTCGTGCTGATTCCGGTGCAGCCAAGCCCTTACGAC
ATATGGGCCACCGCCGACCTGGTGGAGCTGGTTAAGCAGCGCATTGAGGTCACGGATGGAAGGCTACAAG
CGGCCTTTGTCGTGTCGCGGGCGATCAAAGGCACGCGCATCGGCGGTGAGGTTGCCGAGGCGCTGGCCGG
GTACGAGCTGCCCATTCTTGAGTCCCGTATCACGCAGCGCGTGAGCTACCCAGGCACTGCCGCCGCCGGC
ACAACCGTTCTTGAATCAGAACCCGAGGGCGACGCTGCCCGCGAGGTCCAGGCGCTGGCCGCTGAAATTA
AATCAAAACTCATTTGAGTTAATGAGGTAAAGAGAAAATGAGCAAAAGCACAAACACGCTAAGTGCCGGC
CGTCCGAGCGCACGCAGCAGCAAGGCTGCAACGTTGGCCAGCCTGGCAGACACGCCAGCCATGAAGCGGG
TCAACTTTCAGTTGCCGGCGGAGGATCACACCAAGCTGAAGATGTACGCGGTACGCCAAGGCAAGACCAT
TACCGAGCTGCTATCTGAATACATCGCGCAGCTACCAGAGTAAATGAGCAAATGAATAAATGAGTAGATG
AATTTTAGCGGCTAAAGGAGGCGGCATGGAAAATCAAGAACAACCAGGCACCGACGCCGTGGAATGCCCC
ATGTGTTGAGGAACGGGCGGTTGGCCAGGCGTAAGCGGCTGGGTTGCCTGCCGGCCCTGCAATGGCACTG
GAACCCCCAAGCCCGAGGAATCGGCGTGAGCGGTCGCAAACCATCCGGCCCGGTACAAATCGGCGCGGCG
CTGGGTGATGACCTGGTGGAGAAGTTGAAGGCCGCGCAGGCCGCCCAGCGGCAACGCATCGAGGCAGAAG
CACGCCCCGGTGAATCGTGGCAAGCGGCCGCTGATCGAATCCGCAAAGAATCCCGGCAACCGCCGGCAGC
CGGTGCGCCGTCGATTAGGAAGCCGCCCAAGGGCGACGAGCAACCAGATTTTTTCGTTCCGATGCTCTAT
GACGTGGGCACCCGCGATAGTCGCAGCATCATGGACGTGGCCGTTTTCCGTCTGTCGAAGCGTGACCGAC
GAGCTGGCGAGGTGATCCGCTACGAGCTTCCAGACGGGCACGTAGAGGTTTCCGCAGGGCCGGCCGGCAT
GGCCAGTGTGTGGGATTACGACCTGGTACTGATGGCGGTTTCCCATCTAACCGAATCCATGAACCGATAC
CGGGAAGGGAAGGGAGACAAGCCCGGCCGCGTGTTCCGTCCACACGTTGCGGACGTACTCAAGTTCTGCC
GGCGAGCCGATGGCGGAAAGCAGAAAGACGACCTGGTAGAAACCTGCATTCGGTTAAACACCACGCACGT
TGCCATGCAGCGTACGAAGAAGGCCAAGAACGGCCGCCTGGTGACGGTATCCGAGGGTGAAGCCTTGATT
AGCCGCTACAAGATCGTAAAGAGCGAAACCGGGCGGCCGGAGTACATCGAGATCGAGCTAGCTGATTGGA
TGTACCGCGAGATCACAGAAGGCAAGAACCCGGACGTGCTGACGGTTCACCCCGATTACTTTTTGATCGA
TCCCGGCATCGGCCGTTTTCTCTACCGCCTGGCACGCCGCGCCGCAGGCAAGGCAGAAGCCAGATGGTTG
TTCAAGACGATCTACGAACGCAGTGGCAGCGCCGGAGAGTTCAAGAAGTTCTGTTTCACCGTGCGCAAGC
TGATCGGGTCAAATGACCTGCCGGAGTACGATTTGAAGGAGGAGGCGGGGCAGGCTGGCCCGATCCTAGT
CATGCGCTACCGCAACCTGATCGAGGGCGAAGCATCCGCCGGTTCCTAATGTACGGAGCAGATGCTAGGG
CAAATTGCCCTAGCAGGGGAAAAAGGTCGAAAAGCACTCTTTCCTGTGAATAGCACGTACATTGGGAACC
CAAAGCCGTACATTGGGAACCGGAACCCGTACATTGGGAACCCAAAGCCGTACATTGGGAACCGGTCACA
CATGTAAGTGACTGATATAAAAGAGAAAAAAGGCGATTTTTCCGCCTAAAACTCTTTAAAACTTATTAAA
ACTCTTAAAACCCGCCTGGCCTGTGCATAACTGTCTGGCCAGCGCACAGCCGAAGAGCTGCAAAAAGCGC
CTACCCTTCGGTCGCTGCGCTCCCTACGCCCCGCCGCTTCGCGTCGGCCTATCGCGGCCGCTGGCCGCTC
AAAAATGGCTGGCCTACGGCCAGGCAATCTACCAGGGCGCGGACAAGCCGCGCCGTCGCCACTCGACCGC
CGGCGCCCACATCAAGGCACCCTGCCTCGCGCGTTTCGGTGATGACGGTGAAAACCTCTGACACATGCAG
CTCCCGGAGACGGTCACAGCTTGTCTGTAAGCGGATGCCGGGAGCAGACAAGCCCGTCAGGGCGCGTCAG
CGGGTGTTGGCGGGTGTCGGGGCGCAGCCATGACCCAGTCACGTAGCGATAGCGGAGTGTATACTGGCTT
AACTATGCGGCATCAGAGCAGATTGTACTGAGAGTGCACCATATGCGGTGTGAAATACCGCACAGATGCG
TAAGGAGAAAATACCGCATCAGGCGCTCTTCCGCTTCCTCGCTCACTGACTCGCTGCGCTCGGTCGTTCG
GCTGCGGCGAGCGGTATCAGCTCACTCAAAGGCGGTAATACGGTTATCCACAGAATCAGGGGATAACGCA
GGAAAGAACATGTGAGCAAAAGGCCAGCAAAAGGCCAGGAACCGTAAAAAGGCCGCGTTGCTGGCGTTTT
TCCATAGGCTCCGCCCCCCTGACGAGCATCACAAAAATCGACGCTCAAGTCAGAGGTGGCGAAACCCGAC
AGGACTATAAAGATACCAGGCGTTTCCCCCTGGAAGCTCCCTCGTGCGCTCTCCTGTTCCGACCCTGCCG
CTTACCGGATACCTGTCCGCCTTTCTCCCTTCGGGAAGCGTGGCGCTTTCTCATAGCTCACGCTGTAGGT
ATCTCAGTTCGGTGTAGGTCGTTCGCTCCAAGCTGGGCTGTGTGCACGAACCCCCCGTTCAGCCCGACCG
CTGCGCCTTATCCGGTAACTATCGTCTTGAGTCCAACCCGGTAAGACACGACTTATCGCCACTGGCAGCA
GCCACTGGTAACAGGATTAGCAGAGCGAGGTATGTAGGCGGTGCTACAGAGTTCTTGAAGTGGTGGCCTA
ACTACGGCTACACTAGAAGGACAGTATTTGGTATCTGCGCTCTGCTGAAGCCAGTTACCTTCGGAAAAAG
AGTTGGTAGCTCTTGATCCGGCAAACAAACCACCGCTGGTAGCGGTGGTTTTTTTGTTTGCAAGCAGCAG
ATTACGCGCAGAAAAAAAGGATCTCAAGAAGATCCTTTGATCTTTTCTACGGGGTCTGACGCTCAGTGGA
ACGAAAACTCACGTTAAGGGATTTTGGTCATGCATTCTAGGTACTAAAACAATTCATCCAGTAAAATATA
ATATTTTATTTTCTCCCAATCAGGCTTGATCCCCAGTAAGTCAAAAAATAGCTCGACATACTGTTCTTCC
CCGATATCCTCCCTGATCGACCGGACGCAGAAGGCAATGTCATACCACTTGTCCGCCCTGCCGCTTCTCC
CAAGATCAATAAAGCCACTTACTTTGCCATCTTTCACAAAGATGTTGCTGTCTCCCAGGTCGCCGTGGGA
AAAGACAAGTTCCTCTTCGGGCTTTTCCGTCTTTAAAAAATCATACAGCTCGCGCGGATCTTTAAATGGA
GTGTCTTCTTCCCAGTTTTCGCAATCCACATCGGCCAGATCGTTATTCAGTAAGTAATCCAATTCGGCTA
AGCGGCTGTCTAAGCTATTCGTATAGGGACAATCCGATATGTCGATGGAGTGAAAGAGCCTGATGCACTC
CGCATACAGCTCGATAATCTTTTCAGGGCTTTGTTCATCTTCATACTCTTCCGAGCAAAGGACGCCATCG
GCCTCACTCATGAGCAGATTGCTCCAGCCATCATGCCGTTCAAAGTGCAGGACCTTTGGAACAGGCAGCT
TTCCTTCCAGCCATAGCATCATGTCCTTTTCCCGTTCCACATCATAGGTGGTCCCTTTATACCGGCTGTC
CGTCATTTTTAAATATAGGTTTTCATTTTCTCCCACCAGCTTATATACCTTAGCAGGAGACATTCCTTCC
GTATCTTTTACGCAGCGGTATTTTTCGATCAGTTTTTTCAATTCCGGTGATATTCTCATTTTAGCCATTT
ATTATTTCCTTCCTCTTTTCTACAGTATTTAAAGATACCCCAAGAAGCTAATTATAACAAGACGAACTCC
AATTCACTGTTCCTTGCATTCTAAAACCTTAAATACCAGAAAACAGCTTTTTCAAAGTTGTTTTCAAAGT
TGGCGTATAACATAGTATCGACGGAGCCGATTTTGAAACCGCGGTGATCACAGGCAGCAACGCTCTGTCA
TCGTTACAATCAACATGCTACCCTCCGCGAGATCATCCGTGTTTCAAACCCGGCAGCTTAGTTGCCGTTC
TTCCGAATAGCATCGGTAACATGAGCAAAGTCTGCCGCCTTACAACGGCTCTCCCGCTGACGCCGTCCCG
GACTGATGGGCTGCCTGTATCGAGTGGTGATTTTGTGCCGAGCTGCCGGTCGGGGAGCTGTTGGCTGGCT
GGTGGCAGGATATATTGTGGTGTAAACAAATTGACGCTTAGACAACTTAATAACACATTGCGGACGTTTT
TAATGTACTGAATTAACGCCGAATTAATTCGGGGGATCTGGATTTTAGTACTGGATTTTGGTTTTAGGAA
TTAGAAATTTTATTGATAGAAGTATTTTACAAATACAAATACATACTAAGGGTTTCTTATATGCTCAACA
CATGAGCGAAACCCTATAGGAACCCTAATTCCCTTATCTGGGAACTACTCACACATTATTATGGAGAAAC
TCGAGCTTGTCGATCGACAGATCCCGGTCGGCATCTACTCTATTTCTTTGCCCTCGGACGAGTGCTGGGG
CGTCGGTTTCCACTATCGGCGAGTACTTCTACACAGCCATCGGTCCAGACGGCCGCGCTTCTGCGGGCGA
TTTGTGTACGCCCGACAGTCCCGGCTCCGGATCGGACGATTGCGTCGCATCGACCCTGCGCCCAAGCTGC
ATCATCGAAATTGCCGTCAACCAAGCTCTGATAGAGTTGGTCAAGACCAATGCGGAGCATATACGCCCGG
AGTCGTGGCGATCCTGCAAGCTCCGGATGCCTCCGCTCGAAGTAGCGCGTCTGCTGCTCCATACAAGCCA
ACCACGGCCTCCAGAAGAAGATGTTGGCGACCTCGTATTGGGAATCCCCGAACATCGCCTCGCTCCAGTC
AATGACCGCTGTTATGCGGCCATTGTCCGTCAGGACATTGTTGGAGCCGAAATCCGCGTGCACGAGGTGC
CGGACTTCGGGGCAGTCCTCGGCCCAAAGCATCAGCTCATCGAGAGCCTGCGCGACGGACGCACTGACGG
TGTCGTCCATCACAGTTTGCCAGTGATACACATGGGGATCAGCAATCGCGCATATGAAATCACGCCATGT
AGTGTATTGACCGATTCCTTGCGGTCCGAATGGGCCGAACCCGCTCGTCTGGCTAAGATCGGCCGCAGCG
ATCGCATCCATAGCCTCCGCGACCGGTTGTAGAACAGCGGGCAGTTCGGTTTCAGGCAGGTCTTGCAACG
TGACACCCTGTGAACGGCGGGAGATGCAATAGGTCAGGCTCTCGCTAAACTCCCCAATGTCAAGCACTTC
CGGAATCGGGAGCGCGGCCGATGCAAAGTGCCGATAAACATAACGATCTTTGTAGAAACCATCGGCGCAG
CTATTTACCCGCAGGACATATCCACGCCCTCCTACATCGAAGCTGAAAGCACGAGATTCTTCGCCCTCCG
AGAGCTGCATCAGGTCGGAGACGCTGTCGAACTTTTCGATCAGAAACTTCTCGACAGACGTCGCGGTGAG
TTCAGGCTTTTTCATATCTCATTGCCCCCCGGATCTGCGAAAGCTCGAGAGAGATAGATTTGTAGAGAGA
GACTGGTGATTTCAGCGTGTCCTCTCCAAATGAAATGAACTTCCTTATATAGAGGAAGGGTCTTGCGAAG
GATAGTGGGATTGTGCGTCATCCCTTACGTCAGTGGAGATATCACATCAATCCACTTGCTTTGAAGACGT
GGTTGGAACGTCTTCTTTTTCCACGATGCTCCTCGTGGGTGGGGGTCCATCTTTGGGACCACTGTCGGCA
GAGGCATCTTGAACGATAGCCTTTCCTTTATCGCAATGATGGCATTTGTAGGTGCCACCTTCCTTTTCTA
CTGTCCTTTTGATGAAGTGACAGATAGCTGGGCAATGGAATCCGAGGAGGTTTCCCGATATTACCCTTTG
TTGAAAAGTCTCAATAGCCCTTTGGTCTTCTGAGACTGTATCTTTGATATTCTTGGAGTAGACGAGAGTG
TCGTGCTCCACCATGTTCACATCAATCCACTTGCTTTGAAGACGTGGTTGGAACGTCTTCTTTTTCCACG
ATGCTCCTCGTGGGTGGGGGTCCATCTTTGGGACCACTGTCGGCAGAGGCATCTTGAACGATAGCCTTTC
CTTTATCGCAATGATGGCATTTGTAGGTGCCACCTTCCTTTTCTACTGTCCTTTTGATGAAGTGACAGAT
AGCTGGGCAATGGAATCCGAGGAGGTTTCCCGATATTACCCTTTGTTGAAAAGTCTCAATAGCCCTTTGG
TCTTCTGAGACTGTATCTTTGATATTCTTGGAGTAGACGAGAGTGTCGTGCTCCACCATGTTGGCAAGCT
GCTCTAGCCAATACGCAAACCGCCTCTCCCCGCGCGTTGGCCGATTCATTAATGCAGCTGGCACGACAGG
TTTCCCGACTGGAAAGCGGGCAGTGAGCGCAACGCAATTAATGTGAGTTAGCTCACTCATTAGGCACCCC
AGGCTTTACACTTTATGCTTCCGGCTCGTATGTTGTGTGGAATTGTGAGCGGATAACAATTTCACACAGG
AAACAGCTATGACATGATTACGCCAAGCTTAAGGAATCTTTAAACATACGAACAGATCACTTAAAGTTCT
TCTGAAGCAACTTAAAGTTATCAGGCATGCATGGATCTTGGAGGAATCAGATGTGCAGTCAGGGACCATA
GCACAAGACAGGCGTCTTCTACTGGTGCTACCAGCAAATGCTGGAAGCCGGGAACACTGGGTACGTTGGA
AACCACGTGATGTGAAGAAGTAAGATAAACTGTAGGAGAAAAGCATTTCGTAGTGGGCCATGAAGCCTTT
CAGGACATGTATTGCAGTATGGGCCGGCCCATTACGCAATTGGACGACAACAAAGACTAGTATTAGTACC
ACCTCGGCTATCCACATAGATCAAAGCTGATTTAAAAGAGTTGTGCAGATGATCCGTGGCAGGAGACCGA
GGTCTCGGTTTTAGAGCTAGAAATAGCAAGTTAAAATAAGGCTAGTCCGTTATCAACTTGAAAAAGTGGC
ACCGAGTCGGTGCTTTTTTGTTTTAGAGCTAGAAATAGCAAGTTAAAATAAGGCTAGTCCGTTTTTAGCG
CGTGCATGCCTGCAGGTCCACAAATTCGGGTCAAGGCGGAAGCCAGCGCGCCACCCCACGTCAGCAAATA
CGGAGGCGCGGGGTTGACGGCGTCACCCGGTCCTAACGGCGACCAACAAACCAGCCAGAAGAAATTACAG
TAAAAAAAAAGTAAATTGCACTTTGATCCACCTTTTATTACCTAAGTCTCAATTTGGATCACCCTTAAAC
CTATCTTTTCAATTTGGGCCGGGTTGTGGTTTGGACTACCATGAACAACTTTTCGTCATGTCTAACTTCC
CTTTCAGCAAACATATGAACCATATATAGAGGAGATCGGCCGTATACTAGAGCTGATGTGTTTAAGGTCG
TTGATTGCACGAGAAAAAAAAATCCAAATCGCAACAATAGCAAATTTATCTGGTTCAAAGTGAAAAGATA
TGTTTAAAGGTAGTCCAAAGTAAAACTTATAGATAATAAAATGTGGTCCAAAGCGTAATTCACTCAAAAA
AAATCAACGAGACGTGTACCAAACGGAGACAAACGGCATCTTCTCGAAATTTCCCAACCGCTCGCTCGCC
CGCCTCGTCTTCCCGGAAACCGCGGTGGTTTCAGCGTGGCGGATTCTCCAAGCAGACGGAGACGTCACGG
CACGGGACTCCTCCCACCACCCAACCGCCATAAATACCAGCCCCCTCATCTCCTCTCCTCGCATCAGCTC
CACCCCCGAAAAATTTCTCCCCAATCTCGCGAGGCTCTCGTCGTCGAATCGAATCCTCTCGCGTCCTCAA
GGTACGCTGCTTCTCCTCTCCTCGCTTCGTTTCGATTCGATTTCGGACGGGTGAGGTTGTTTTGTTGCTA
GATCCGATTGGTGGTTAGGGTTGTCGATGTGATTATCGTGAGATGTTTAGGGGTTGTAGATCTGATGGTT
GTGATTTGGGCACGGTTGGTTCGATAGGTGGAATCGTGGTTAGGTTTTGGGATTGGATGTTGGTTCTGAT
GATTGGGGGGAATTTTTACGGTTAGATGAATTGTTGGATGATTCGATTGGGGAAATCGGTGTAGATCTGT
TGGGGAATTGTGGAACTAGTCATGCCTGAGTGATTGGTGCGATTTGTAGCGTGTTCCATCTTGTAGGCCT
TGTTGCGAGCATGTTCAGATCTACTGTTCCGCTCTTGATTGAGTTATTGGTGCCATGGGTTGGTGCAAAC
ACAGGCTTTAATATGTTATATCTGTTTTGTGTTTGATGTAGATCTGTAGGGTAGTTCTTCTTAGACATGG
TTCAATTATGTAGCTTGTGCGTTTCGATTTGATTTCATATGTTCACAGATTAGATAATGATGAACTCTTT
TAATTAATTGTCAATGGTAAATAGGAAGTCTTGTCGCTATATCTGTCATAATGATCTCATGTTACTATCT
GCCAGTAATTTATGCTAAGAACTATATTAGAATATCATGTTACAATCTGTAGTAATATCATGTTACAATC
TGTAGTTCATCTATATAATCTATTGTGGTAATTTCTTTTTACTATCTGTGTGAAGATTATTGCCACTAGT
TCATTCTACTTATTTCTGAAGTTCAGGATACGTGTGCTGTTACTACCTATCTGAATACATGTGTGATGTG
CCTGTTACTATCTTTTTGAATACATGTATGTTCTGTTGGAATATGTTTGCTGTTTGATCCGTTGTTGTGT
CCTTAATCTTGTGCTAGTTCTTACCCTATCTGTTTGGTGATTATTTCTTGCAGATAGTTATCAACAAGTT
TGTACAAAAAAGCAGGCTTCGAAGGAGATAGAACCAATTCTCTAAGGAAATACTTAACCATGGACTATAA
GGACCACGACGGAGACTACAAGGATCATGATATTGATTACAAAGACGATGACGATAAGATGGCCCCAAAG
AAGAAGCGGAAGGTCATGCCTGACAGAGCACAGGTTATAATTCGTATAGTACCAGGAGGGGGAACAAAGA
CGCTTCAACAAATCATTAATCAATTAGAATATTTATCAAGGAAGGGTAGGCTTGAACTACAGCGTTCTGC
ACGTCATTTGGATATCCCGCTACCACCAGATCAAATACATGAACTCGCTAGAAGTTGGGTCCAGGAAACA
GGCACTTATGATGAGTCTCAACCCGATGAAGAAAGACAACAAGAGCTTACAACACATATAATCGTATCAT
TCCCCGCCGGAACGTCACAAGTAGCAGCTTATGCAGCATCCCGAGAGTGGGCAGCAGAAATGTTTGGATC
CGGAGCTGGAGGTGGCCGTTATAACTATCTTACCGCTTTCCACATTGACCGAGATCATCCTCATCTCCAT
GTTGTAGTTAATAGAAGAGAACTTTTAGGACACGGCTGGCTTAAAATATCTCGAAGACATCCACAACTTA
ATTACGATGCTCTACGAATAAAGATGGCTGAAATATCACTGAGACACGGAATAGCCCTAGATGCGAGTAG
GAGAGCCGAAAGGGGTATCACAGAACGACCAATCACATATGCACAATACAGAAGACTCGAAAGGGAGCAA
GCGAGGCAAATTAGATTTGAAGACGCAGATCTGGAACAATCAAGTCCTCAAGGAGACCACCCAGAGTTTA
GTCAACCTTTTGACACCTCCCCATTTGAGGCGTCTGCAGGTGGACCAGAAGACATGCCTAGGCCAAATAA
TAGACAGAATGAATCTCAAGTCCATCTCCAGGAACCCGCAGGTGTTAGCAATGAAGCTGGAGTGCTTGTT
AGAGTAGCACTAGAAACAGAAAGACTCGCTCAACCATTTGTTTCGGAAACTATCTTAGCGGACGATATAG
GGTCGGGATCTTCACGAGTCGCGGAAGGAAGAGTCGAAAGTGCTAATCGAACACCAGATATTCCAAGAGC
AGCTACAGAAGCAGCAACCCATACTACTCATGATAGACAGAGACGTGCCAAGAGACCTCATGACGATGAC
GGAGGGCCATCGGGGGCTAAAAGAGTTACACTAGAAGGAATCGCAGTTGGGCCACAAGCCAATGCCGGAG
AACAGGATGGTTCCTCAGGTCCGCTTGTCAGACAGGCTGGGACTAGCAGACCGAGTCCCCCTACCGCAAC
CACCCGAGCTAGTACAGCAACTGATTCATTATCTGCAACTGCGCACTTACAACAACGAAGAGGGGTATTG
TCTAAGAGACCTAGAGAAGATGACGATGGTGAACCTAGTGAAAGGAAAAGAGAAAGAGATGAAAGATCCA
AAGATGGAAGAGGAGGGAACAGAAGAGGTATCCACGGAGTCCCAGCAGCCGACAAGAAGTACAGCATCGG
CCTGGACATCGGCACCAACTCTGTGGGCTGGGCCGTGATCACCGACGAGTACAAGGTGCCCAGCAAGAAA
TTCAAGGTGCTGGGCAACACCGACCGGCACAGCATCAAGAAGAACCTGATCGGAGCCCTGCTGTTCGACA
GCGGCGAAACAGCCGAGGCCACCCGGCTGAAGAGAACCGCCAGAAGAAGATACACCAGACGGAAGAACCG
GATCTGCTATCTGCAAGAGATCTTCAGCAACGAGATGGCCAAGGTGGACGACAGCTTCTTCCACAGACTG
GAAGAGTCCTTCCTGGTGGAAGAGGATAAGAAGCACGAGCGGCACCCCATCTTCGGCAACATCGTGGACG
AGGTGGCCTACCACGAGAAGTACCCCACCATCTACCACCTGAGAAAGAAACTGGTGGACAGCACCGACAA
GGCCGACCTGCGGCTGATCTATCTGGCCCTGGCCCACATGATCAAGTTCCGGGGCCACTTCCTGATCGAG
GGCGACCTGAACCCCGACAACAGCGACGTGGACAAGCTGTTCATCCAGCTGGTGCAGACCTACAACCAGC
TGTTCGAGGAAAACCCCATCAACGCCAGCGGCGTGGACGCCAAGGCCATCCTGTCTGCCAGACTGAGCAA
GAGCAGACGGCTGGAAAATCTGATCGCCCAGCTGCCCGGCGAGAAGAAGAATGGCCTGTTCGGAAACCTG
ATTGCCCTGAGCCTGGGCCTGACCCCCAACTTCAAGAGCAACTTCGACCTGGCCGAGGATGCCAAACTGC
AGCTGAGCAAGGACACCTACGACGACGACCTGGACAACCTGCTGGCCCAGATCGGCGACCAGTACGCCGA
CCTGTTTCTGGCCGCCAAGAACCTGTCCGACGCCATCCTGCTGAGCGACATCCTGAGAGTGAACACCGAG
ATCACCAAGGCCCCCCTGAGCGCCTCTATGATCAAGAGATACGACGAGCACCACCAGGACCTGACCCTGC
TGAAAGCTCTCGTGCGGCAGCAGCTGCCTGAGAAGTACAAAGAGATTTTCTTCGACCAGAGCAAGAACGG
CTACGCCGGCTACATTGACGGCGGAGCCAGCCAGGAAGAGTTCTACAAGTTCATCAAGCCCATCCTGGAA
AAGATGGACGGCACCGAGGAACTGCTCGTGAAGCTGAACAGAGAGGACCTGCTGCGGAAGCAGCGGACCT
TCGACAACGGCAGCATCCCCCACCAGATCCACCTGGGAGAGCTGCACGCCATTCTGCGGCGGCAGGAAGA
TTTTTACCCATTCCTGAAGGACAACCGGGAAAAGATCGAGAAGATCCTGACCTTCCGCATCCCCTACTAC
GTGGGCCCTCTGGCCAGGGGAAACAGCAGATTCGCCTGGATGACCAGAAAGAGCGAGGAAACCATCACCC
CCTGGAACTTCGAGGAAGTGGTGGACAAGGGCGCTTCCGCCCAGAGCTTCATCGAGCGGATGACCAACTT
CGATAAGAACCTGCCCAACGAGAAGGTGCTGCCCAAGCACAGCCTGCTGTACGAGTACTTCACCGTGTAT
AACGAGCTGACCAAAGTGAAATACGTGACCGAGGGAATGAGAAAGCCCGCCTTCCTGAGCGGCGAGCAGA
AAAAGGCCATCGTGGACCTGCTGTTCAAGACCAACCGGAAAGTGACCGTGAAGCAGCTGAAAGAGGACTA
CTTCAAGAAAATCGAGTGCTTCGACTCCGTGGAAATCTCCGGCGTGGAAGATCGGTTCAACGCCTCCCTG
GGCACATACCACGATCTGCTGAAAATTATCAAGGACAAGGACTTCCTGGACAATGAGGAAAACGAGGACA
TTCTGGAAGATATCGTGCTGACCCTGACACTGTTTGAGGACAGAGAGATGATCGAGGAACGGCTGAAAAC
CTATGCCCACCTGTTCGACGACAAAGTGATGAAGCAGCTGAAGCGGCGGAGATACACCGGCTGGGGCAGG
CTGAGCCGGAAGCTGATCAACGGCATCCGGGACAAGCAGTCCGGCAAGACAATCCTGGATTTCCTGAAGT
CCGACGGCTTCGCCAACAGAAACTTCATGCAGCTGATCCACGACGACAGCCTGACCTTTAAAGAGGACAT
CCAGAAAGCCCAGGTGTCCGGCCAGGGCGATAGCCTGCACGAGCACATTGCCAATCTGGCCGGCAGCCCC
GCCATTAAGAAGGGCATCCTGCAGACAGTGAAGGTGGTGGACGAGCTCGTGAAAGTGATGGGCCGGCACA
AGCCCGAGAACATCGTGATCGAAATGGCCAGAGAGAACCAGACCACCCAGAAGGGACAGAAGAACAGCCG
CGAGAGAATGAAGCGGATCGAAGAGGGCATCAAAGAGCTGGGCAGCCAGATCCTGAAAGAACACCCCGTG
GAAAACACCCAGCTGCAGAACGAGAAGCTGTACCTGTACTACCTGCAGAATGGGCGGGATATGTACGTGG
ACCAGGAACTGGACATCAACCGGCTGTCCGACTACGATGTGGACCATATCGTGCCTCAGAGCTTTCTGAA
GGACGACTCCATCGACAACAAGGTGCTGACCAGAAGCGACAAGAACCGGGGCAAGAGCGACAACGTGCCC
TCCGAAGAGGTCGTGAAGAAGATGAAGAACTACTGGCGGCAGCTGCTGAACGCCAAGCTGATTACCCAGA
GAAAGTTCGACAATCTGACCAAGGCCGAGAGAGGCGGCCTGAGCGAACTGGATAAGGCCGGCTTCATCAA
GAGACAGCTGGTGGAAACCCGGCAGATCACAAAGCACGTGGCACAGATCCTGGACTCCCGGATGAACACT
AAGTACGACGAGAATGACAAGCTGATCCGGGAAGTGAAAGTGATCACCCTGAAGTCCAAGCTGGTGTCCG
ATTTCCGGAAGGATTTCCAGTTTTACAAAGTGCGCGAGATCAACAACTACCACCACGCCCACGACGCCTA
CCTGAACGCCGTCGTGGGAACCGCCCTGATCAAAAAGTACCCTAAGCTGGAAAGCGAGTTCGTGTACGGC
GACTACAAGGTGTACGACGTGCGGAAGATGATCGCCAAGAGCGAGCAGGAAATCGGCAAGGCTACCGCCA
AGTACTTCTTCTACAGCAACATCATGAACTTTTTCAAGACCGAGATTACCCTGGCCAACGGCGAGATCCG
GAAGCGGCCTCTGATCGAGACAAACGGCGAAACCGGGGAGATCGTGTGGGATAAGGGCCGGGATTTTGCC
ACCGTGCGGAAAGTGCTGAGCATGCCCCAAGTGAATATCGTGAAAAAGACCGAGGTGCAGACAGGCGGCT
TCAGCAAAGAGTCTATCCTGCCCAAGAGGAACAGCGATAAGCTGATCGCCAGAAAGAAGGACTGGGACCC
TAAGAAGTACGGCGGCTTCGACAGCCCCACCGTGGCCTATTCTGTGCTGGTGGTGGCCAAAGTGGAAAAG
GGCAAGTCCAAGAAACTGAAGAGTGTGAAAGAGCTGCTGGGGATCACCATCATGGAAAGAAGCAGCTTCG
AGAAGAATCCCATCGACTTTCTGGAAGCCAAGGGCTACAAAGAAGTGAAAAAGGACCTGATCATCAAGCT
GCCTAAGTACTCCCTGTTCGAGCTGGAAAACGGCCGGAAGAGAATGCTGGCCTCTGCCGGCGAACTGCAG
AAGGGAAACGAACTGGCCCTGCCCTCCAAATATGTGAACTTCCTGTACCTGGCCAGCCACTATGAGAAGC
TGAAGGGCTCCCCCGAGGATAATGAGCAGAAACAGCTGTTTGTGGAACAGCACAAGCACTACCTGGACGA
GATCATCGAGCAGATCAGCGAGTTCTCCAAGAGAGTGATCCTGGCCGACGCTAATCTGGACAAAGTGCTG
TCCGCCTACAACAAGCACCGGGATAAGCCCATCAGAGAGCAGGCCGAGAATATCATCCACCTGTTTACCC
TGACCAATCTGGGAGCCCCTGCCGCCTTCAAGTACTTTGACACCACCATCGACCGGAAGAGGTACACCAG
CACCAAAGAGGTGCTGGACGCCACCCTGATCCACCAGAGCATCACCGGCCTGTACGAGACACGGATCGAC
CTGTCTCAGCTGGGAGGCGACAAAAGGCCGGCGGCCACGAAAAAGGCCGGCCAGGCAAAAAAGAAAAAGT
AAGAATTCGCGGCCGCACTCGAGATATCTAGACCCAGCTTT
